>Addgene plasmid #89893 | pMT2 Beta1b GFP | addgene full sequence | sequence record 176909 | Addgene NGS Result
ATGGTCCAGAAGAGCGGCATGTCCCGGGGCCCTTACCCACCTTCCCAAGAGATCCCTATGGAGGTCTTCG
ACCCCAGCCCACAGGGCAAATACAGCAAGAGGAAAGGGCGGTTCAAAAGGTCAGATGGGAGCACCTCCTC
AGATACCACATCCAACAGCTTTGTCCGTCAGGGCTCAGCAGAGTCCTACACGAGCCGGCCGTCAGACTCC
GACGTGTCCCTGGAGGAGGACCGGGAAGCCTTAAGGAAGGAGGCAGAGCGCCAGGCCTTAGCCCAGCTCG
AGAAAGCCAAGACCAAACCAGTGGCCTTTGCTGTTCGGACAAATGTTGGCTACAATCCGTCTCCAGGAGA
TGAGGTGCCAGTGCAGGGAGTGGCCATCACCTTTGAGCCCAAGGACTTCCTGCACATCAAGGAGAAATAC
AATAATGACTGGTGGATCGGGAGGCTGGTGAAGGAAGGCTGTGAGGTTGGTTTCATCCCCAGCCCTGTCA
AACTGGACAGCCTTCGCCTGCTGCAGGAACAGACGCTGCGCCAAAACCGCCTCAGCTCCAGCAAGTCAGG
TGACAACTCCAGTTCCAGTCTGGGAGATGTGGTGACTGGCACCCGCCGCCCCACACCCCCCGCCAGTGCC
AAACAGAAGCAGAAGTCGACAGAGCACGTGCCCCCCTATGACGTGGTGCCTTCCATGAGGCCCATCATCC
TGGTGGGACCATCGCTCAAGGGCTATGAGGTAACTGACATGATGCAGAAGGCGTTGTTTGACTTCTTGAA
GCATCGGTTTGATGGCAGGATTTCCATCACCCGGGTAACGGCTGACATTTCCCTGGCCAAGCGCTCGGTC
CTCAACAACCCCAGCAAACACATTATCATCGAGCGCTCCAACACTCGCTCCAGCCTGGCTGAGGTACAGA
GTGAAATCGAGCGGATCTTCGAGCTGGCCCGGACCTTGCAGCTGGTTGCCCTGGACGCCGACACCATCAA
CCACCCAGCCCAGCTCTCTAAAACCTCGCTGGCCCCCATCATTGTTTACATCAAGATCACATCCCCCAAG
GTACTGCAGAGGCTCATCAAATCCCGAGGGAAGTCTCAATCCAAACACCTCAATGTCCAAATAGCAGCCT
CGGAGAAGCTGGCACAGTGTCCCCCCGAAATGTTTGACATAATCCTGGACGAGAACCAATTGGAAGATGC
CTGCGAGCACCTGGCGGAGTACTTGGAAGCCTACTGGAAGGCCACACACCCGCCTAGCAGCACGCCACCC
AATCCGCTGCTGAACCGCACCATGGCTACCGCCGCTCTGGCTGCCAGCCCTGCCCCCGTCTCCAACCTCC
AGGGACCCTACCTTGCTTCCGGGGACCAGCCGCTGGACCGGGCCACTGGGGAGCATGCCAGTGTGCACGA
GTACCCCGGGGAGCTGGGCCAGCCCCCAGGCCTTTACCCCAGCAACCACCCACCTGGCCGGGCAGGCACC
CTGCGGGCGCTATCCCGCCAAGACACCTTTGATGCTGACACCCCCGGCAGCCGAAACTCTGCCTACACGG
AGCCAGGAGACTCGTGTGTGGACATGGAGACAGACCCCTCAGAGGGCCCAGGGCCTGGAGACCCTGCAGG
GGGAGGTACACCACCAGCTCGGCAGGGCTCCTGGGAAGAGGAGGAAGATTATGAGGAGGAGATGACCGAC
AACAGGAACCGGGGCCGGAATAAGGCCCGCTACTGTGCGGAGGGTGGTGGGCCGGTTCTGGGGCGCAATA
AGAATGAGCTGGAGGGCTGGGGACAAGGCGTCTACATCCGCACTAGTAAAGGAGAAGAACTTTTCACTGG
AGTTGTCCCAATTCTTGTTGAATTAGATGGTGATGTTAATGGGCACAAATTTTCTGTCAGTGGAGAGGGT
GAAGGTGATGCAACATACGGAAAACTTACCCTTAAATTTATTTGCACTACTGGAAAACTACCTGTTCCAT
GGCCAACACTTGTCACTACTTTCGGTTATGGTGTTCAATGCTTTGCGAGATACCCAGATCATATGAAACA
GCATGACTTTTTCAAGAGTGCCATGCCCGAAGGTTATGTACAGGAAAGAACTATATTTTTCAAAGATGAC
GGGAACTACAAGACACGTGCTGAAGTCAAGTTTGAAGGTGATACCCTTGTTAATAGAATCGAGTTAAAAG
GTATTGATTTTAAAGAAGATGGAAACATTCTTGGACACAAATTGGAATACAACTATAACTCACACAATGT
ATACATCATGGCAGACAAACAAAAGAATGGAATCAAAGTTAACTTCAAAATTAGACACAACATTGAAGAT
GGAAGCGTTCAACTAGCAGACCATTATCAACAAAATACTCCAATTGGCGATGGCCCTGTCCTTTTACCAG
ACAACCATTACCTGTCCACACAATCTGCCCTTTCGAAAGATCCCAACGAAAAGAGAGACCACATGGTCCT
TCTTGAGTTTGTAACAGCTGCTGGGATTACACATGGCATGGATGAACTATACAAATAAGCGGCCGCAATT
CCGGGGGGGGGGGGGGGGGGGACAGCTCAGGGCTGCGATTTCGCGCCAAACTTGACGGCAATCCTAGCGT
GAAGGCTGGTAGGATTTTATCCCCGCTGCCATCATGGTTCGACCATTGAACTGCATCGTCGCCGTGTCCC
AAAATATGGGGATTGGCAAGAACGGAGACCTACCCTGGCCTCCGCTCAGGAACGAGTTCAAGTACTTCCA
AAGAATGACCACAACCTCTTCAGTGGAAGGTAAACAGAATCTGGTGATTATGGGTAGGAAAACCTGGTTC
TCCATTCCTGAGAAGAATCGACCTTTAAAGGACAGAATTAATATAGTTCTCAGTAGAGAACTCAAAGAAC
CACCACGAGGAGCTCATTTTCTTGCCAAAAGTTTGGATGATGCCTTAAGACTTATTGAACAACCGGAATT
GGCAAGTAAAGTAGACATGGTTTGGATAGTCGGAGGCAGTTCTGTTTACCAGGAAGCCATGAATCAACCA
GGCCACCTCAGACTCTTTGTGACAAGGATCATGCAGGAATTTGAAAGTGACACGTTTTTCCCAGAAATTG
ATTTGGGGAAATATAAACTTCTCCCAGAATACCCAGGCGTCCTCTCTGAGGTCCAGGAGGAAAAAGGCAT
CAAGTATAAGTTTGAAGTCTACGAGAAGAAAGACTAACAGGAAGATGCTTTCAAGTTCTCTGCTCCCCTC
CTAAAGCTATGCATTTTTATAAGACCATGGGACTTTTGCTGGCTTTAGATCATAATCAGCCATACCACAT
TTGTAGAGGTTTTACTTGCTTTAAAAAACCTCCCACACCTCCCCCTGAACCTGAAACATAAAATGAATGC
AATTGTTGTTGTTAACTTGTTTATTGCAGCTTATAATGGTTACAAATAAAGCAATAGCATCACAAATTTC
ACAAATAAAGCATTTTTTTCACTGCATTCTAGTTGTGGTTTGTCCAAACTCATCAATGTATCTTATCATG
TCTGGATCCCCGGCCAACGGTCTGGTGACCCGGCTGCGAGAGCTCGGTGTACCTGAGACGCGAGTAAGCC
CTTGAGTCAAAGACGTAGTCGTTGCAAGTCCGCACCAGGTACTGATATCCCACCAAAAAGTGCGGCGGCG
GCTGGCGGTAGAGGGGCCAGCGTAGGGTGGCCGGGGCTCCGGGGGCGAGGTCTTCCAACATAAGGCGATG
ATATCCGTAGATGTACCTGGACATCCAGGTGATGCCGGCGGCGGTGGTGGAGGCGCGCGGAAAGTCGCGG
ACGCGGTTCCAGATGTTGCGCAGCGGCAAAAAGTGCTCCATGGTCGGGACGCTCTGGCCGGTGAGGCGTG
CGCAGTCGTTGACGCTCTAGACCGTGCAAAAGGAGAGCCTGTAAGCGGGCACTCTTCCGTGGTCTGGTGG
ATAAATTCGCAAGGGTATCATGGCGGACGACCGGGGTTCGAACCCCGGATCCGGCCGTCCGCCGTGATCC
ATGCGGTTACCGCCCGCGTGTCGAACCCAGGTGTGCGACGTCAGACAACGGGGGAGCGCTCCTTTTGGCT
TCCTTCCAGGCGCGGCGGCTGCTGCGCTAGCTTTTTTGGCGAGCTCGAATTAATTCTGCATTAATGAATC
GGCCAACGCGCGGGGAGAGGCGGTTTGCGTATTGGGCGCTCTTCCGCTTCCTCGCTCACTGACTCGCTGC
GCTCGGTCGTTCGGCTGCGGCGAGCGGTATCAGCTCACTCAAAGGCGGTAATACGGTTATCCACAGAATC
AGGGGATAACGCAGGAAAGAACATGTGAGCAAAAGGCCAGCAAAAGGCCAGGAACCGTAAAAAGGCCGCG
TTGCTGGCGTTTTTCCATAGGCTCCGCCCCCCTGACGAGCATCACAAAAATCGACGCTCAAGTCAGAGGT
GGCGAAACCCGACAGGACTATAAAGATACCAGGCGTTTCCCCCTGGAAGCTCCCTCGTGCGCTCTCCTGT
TCCGACCCTGCCGCTTACCGGATACCTGTCCGCCTTTCTCCCTTCGGGAAGCGTGGCGCTTTCTCATAGC
TCACGCTGTAGGTATCTCAGTTCGGTGTAGGTCGTTCGCTCCAAGCTGGGCTGTGTGCACGAACCCCCCG
TTCAGCCCGACCGCTGCGCCTTATCCGGTAACTATCGTCTTGAGTCCAACCCGGTAAGACACGACTTATC
GCCACTGGCAGCAGCCACTGGTAACAGGATTAGCAGAGCGAGGTATGTAGGCGGTGCTACAGAGTTCTTG
AAGTGGTGGCCTAACTACGGCTACACTAGAAGAACAGTATTTGGTATCTGCGCTCTGCTGAAGCCAGTTA
CCTTCGGAAAAAGAGTTGGTAGCTCTTGATCCGGCAAACAAACCACCGCTGGTAGCGGTGGTTTTTTTGT
TTGCAAGCAGCAGATTACGCGCAGAAAAAAAGGATCTCAAGAAGATCCTTTGATCTTTTCTACGGGGTCT
GACGCTCAGTGGAACGAAAACTCACGTTAAGGGATTTTGGTCATGAGATTATCAAAAAGGATCTTCACCT
AGATCCTTTTAAATTAAAAATGAAGTTTTAAATCAATCTAAAGTATATATGAGTAAACTTGGTCTGACAG
TTACCAATGCTTAATCAGTGAGGCACCTATCTCAGCGATCTGTCTATTTCGTTCATCCATAGTTGCCTGA
CTCCCCGTCGTGTAGATAACTACGATACGGGAGGGCTTACCATCTGGCCCCAGTGCTGCAATGATACCGC
GAGACCCACGCTCACCGGCTCCAGATTTATCAGCAATAAACCAGCCAGCCGGAAGGGCCGAGCGCAGAAG
TGGTCCTGCAACTTTATCCGCCTCCATCCAGTCTATTAATTGTTGCCGGGAAGCTAGAGTAAGTAGTTCG
CCAGTTAATAGTTTGCGCAACGTTGTTGCCATTGCTACAGGCATCGTGGTGTCACGCTCGTCGTTTGGTA
TGGCTTCATTCAGCTCCGGTTCCCAACGATCAAGGCGAGTTACATGATCCCCCATGTTGTGCAAAAAAGC
GGTTAGCTCCTTCGGTCCTCCGATCGTTGTCAGAAGTAAGTTGGCCGCAGTGTTATCACTCATGGTTATG
GCAGCACTGCATAATTCTCTTACTGTCATGCCATCCGTAAGATGCTTTTCTGTGACTGGTGAGTACTCAA
CCAAGTCATTCTGAGAATAGTGTATGCGGCGACCGAGTTGCTCTTGCCCGGCGTCAATACGGGATAATAC
CGCGCCACATAGCAGAACTTTAAAAGTGCTCATCATTGGAAAACGTTCTTCGGGGCGAAAACTCTCAAGG
ATCTTACCGCTGTTGAGATCCAGTTCGATGTAACCCACTCGTGCACCCAACTGATCTTCAGCATCTTTTA
CTTTCACCAGCGTTTCTGGGTGAGCAAAAACAGGAAGGCAAAATGCCGCAAAAAAGGGAATAAGGGCGAC
ACGGAAATGTTGAATACTCATACTCTTCCTTTTTCAATATTATTGAAGCATTTATCAGGGTTATTGTCTC
ATGAGCGGATACATATTTGAATGTATTTAGAAAAATAAACAAATAGGGGTTCCGCGCACATTTCCCCGAA
AAGTGCCACCTGACGTCTAAGAAACCATTATTATCATGACATTAACCTATAAAAATAGGCGTATCACGAG
GCCCTTTCGTCTCGCGCGTTTCGGTGATGACGGTGAAAACCTCTGACACATGCAGCTCCCGGAGACGGTC
ACAGCTTGTCTGTAAGCGGATGCCGGGAGCAGACAAGCCCGTCAGGGCGCGTCAGCGGGTGTTGGCGGGT
GTCGGGGCTGGCTTAACTATGCGGCATCAGAGCAGATTGTACTGAGAGTGCACCATATGCGGTGTGAAAT
ACCGCACAGATGCGTAAGGAGAAAATACCGCATCAGGCGCCATTCGCCATTCAGGCTGCGCAACTGTTGG
GAAGGGCGATCGGTGCGGGCCTCTTCGCTATTACGCCAGCTGGCGAAAGGGGGATGTGCTGCAAGGCGAT
TAAGTTGGGTAACGCCAGGGTTTTCCCAGTCACGACGTTGTAAAACGACGGCCAGTGCCAAGCTTTTTGC
AAAAGCCTAGGCCTCCAAAAAAGCCTCCTCACTACTTCTGGAATAGCTCAGAGGCCGAGGCGGCCTCGGC
CTCTGCATAAATAAAAAAAATTAGTCAGCCATGGGGCGGAGAATGGGCGGAACTGGGCGGAGTTAGGGGC
GGGATGGGCGGAGTTAGGGGCGGGACTATGGTTGCTGACTAATTGAGATGCATGCTTTGCATACTTCTGC
CTGCTGGGGAGCCTGGGGACTTTCCACACCTGGTTGCTGACTAATTGAGATGCATGCTTTGCATACTTCT
GCCTGCTGGGGAGCCTGGGGACTTTCCACACCCTAACTGACACACATTCCACAGGATCCGGTCGCGCGAA
TTTCGAGCGGTGTTCCGCGGTCCTCCTCGTATAGAAACTCGGACCACTCTGAGACGAAGGCTCGCGTCCA
GGCCAGCACGAAGGAGGCTAAGTGGGAGGGGTAGCGGTCGTTGTCCACTAGGGGGTCCACTCGCTCCAGG
GTGTGAAGACACATGTCGCCCTCTTCGGCATCAAGGAAGGTGATTGGTTTATAGGTGTAGGCCACGTGAC
CGGGTGTTCCTGAAGGGGGGCTATAAAAGGGGGTGGGGGCGCGTTCGTCCTCACTCTCTTCCGCATCGCT
GTCTGCGAGGGCCAGCTGTTGGGCTCGCGGTTGAGGACAAACTCTTCGCGGTCTTTCCAGTACTCTTGGA
TCGGAAACCCGTCGGCCTCCGAACGGTACTCCGCCACCGAGGGACCTGAGCGAGTCCGCATCGACCGGAT
CGGAAAACCTCTCGACTGTTGGGGTGAGTACTCCCTCTCAAAAGCGGGCATGACTTCTGCGCTAAGATTG
TCAGTTTCCAAAAACGAGGAGGATTTGATATTCACCTGGCCCGCGGTGATGCCTTTGAGGGTGGCCGCGT
CCATCTGGTCAGAAAAGACAATCTTTTTGTTGTCAAGCTTGAGGTGTGGCAGGCTTGAGATCTGGCCATA
CACTTGAGTGACAATGACATCCACTTTGCCTTTCTCTCCACAGGTGTCCACTCCCAGGTCCAACTGCAGG
CGAGCCTGAATTCGGCACGAGAGCGTGCAGCTGGGCGACTGCACCCGGTGCTGGCTGCGCGACGCCGCGC
TGCTCTCGGCTCGGACGGCCTCTCCCATGCGCTGAGGGCCCCCGGCTGTGCCGGGAGGGCGGCCGGACCG
GAGGATCCTCTCC
Features (pLannotate 1.2.2; 18 found; start..end, strand, type, name):
      1..1791    +  CDS            Cacnb1: CACB1_MOUSE - Also known as Cacnlb1. Experimental evidence at protein level: Swiss-Prot protein existence level 1. Regulatory subunit of L-type calcium channels. Regulates the activity of L-type calcium channels that contain CACNA1A as pore- forming subunit (By similarity). Regulates the activity of L-type calcium channels that contain CACNA1C as pore-forming subunit and increases the presence of the channel complex at the cell membrane. Required for functional expression L-type calcium channels that contain CACNA1D as pore-forming subunit. Regulates the activity of L-type calcium channels tha
   1795..2505    +  CDS            GFPmut3: GFPmut3 is a basic (constitutively fluorescent) green fluorescent protein published in 1996, derived from Aequorea victoria. It is reported to be a very rapidly-maturing weak dimer.
   2522..2538    +  promoter       chicken β-actin promoter (fragment): contains a 21-bp deletion relative to the standard chicken β-actin promoter
   2624..3187    +  CDS            DHFR: mouse dihydrofolate reductase; Mus musculus Dhfr
   3268..3351    +  CDS            large T antigen (fragment): large T antigen from SV40 (simian virus 40)
   3374..3508    +  polyA_signal   SV40 poly(A) signal: SV40 polyadenylation signal
   3516..3866    -  CDS            PTP (fragment): TERM_ADE02 - Experimental evidence at protein level: Swiss-Prot protein existence level 1. Protein covalently bound to the viral DNA that acts as a primer for viral genomic replication by DNA strand displacement. Assembles on the viral origin of replication in an initiation complex with viral polymerase, DBP, host NFIA and host POU2F1/OCT1. During initiation, the polymerase covalently couples the first dCTP with Ser- 580 of pTP. The terminal protein stimulates the template activity over 20 fold compared to protein-free templates. Neo-synthesized viral genomes are linked to two preterminal prot
   3897..4053    +  ncRNA          VA: Accession: RF00102 - VA RNA
   4116..4169    -  CDS            lacI (fragment): lac repressor; lacI; The lac repressor binds to the lac operator to inhibit transcription in E. coli. This inhibition can be relieved by adding lactose or isopropyl-β-D-thiogalactopyranoside (IPTG).
   4352..4940    -  rep_origin     ori: high-copy-number ColE1/pMB1/pBR322/pUC origin of replication
   5111..5971    -  CDS            AmpR: β-lactamase; bla; confers resistance to ampicillin, carbenicillin, and related antibiotics
   5972..6076    -  promoter       AmpR promoter: bla
   6171..6206    +  CDS            rop (fragment): Rop protein, which maintains plasmids at low copy number; rop
   6308..6407    +  misc_feature   bom (fragment): basis of mobility region from pBR322
   6413..6567    -  CDS            lacZα (fragment): LacZα fragment of β-galactosidase; lacZ fragment
   6576..6905    -  promoter       SV40 promoter: SV40 enhancer and early promoter
   6926..7357    -  CDS            POL (fragment): DPOL_ADE05 - Experimental evidence at protein level: Swiss-Prot protein existence level 1. Eukaryotic-type DNA polymerase involved in viral genomic replication. DNA synthesis is protein primed, and acts in a strand displacement replication. Assembles in complex with viral pTP, DBP, host NFIA and host POU2F1/OCT1 on viral origin of replication. The polymerase covalently transfers dCMP onto pTP, thereby initiating complementary strand synthesis. From Human adenovirus C serotype 5 (HAdV-5) (Human adenovirus 5).
   7374..7603    +  intron         chimeric intron: chimera between introns from adenovirus and immunoglobulin heavy chain genes
