[The description below was written by a language model from this plasmid's Addgene catalogue record and pLannotate feature annotations shown in this document.]
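Description:
pMT2 Beta1b GFP is a mammalian expression plasmid built on the pMT2 backbone that drives production of the rat voltage-gated calcium channel auxiliary subunit β1b (Cacnb1) fused at its C terminus to GFP. The GFP coding sequence, annotated as the GFPmut3 variant, was placed just before the native stop codon, so the two reading frames sit directly adjacent in the sequenced 7.8 kb plasmid. The insert was cloned between EcoRI and NotI sites, both of which were retained. In E. coli the plasmid is maintained at high copy through a ColE1/pUC-type origin and selected with ampicillin via the β-lactamase gene. Short remnants of rop, bom, lacZα and lacI are backbone leftovers from its pBR322-derived ancestry.

Transcription is recorded as coming from the adenovirus major late promoter. The automated feature table does not label that promoter explicitly, but the adenoviral fragments it marks as partial POL sequence lie just upstream of a chimeric adenovirus/immunoglobulin intron that precedes the insert, which is consistent with that region. An SV40 enhancer/early promoter region lies further upstream. Downstream of the fusion lie a mouse DHFR coding sequence, an SV40 polyadenylation signal, and an adenovirus VA RNA gene. VA RNA is generally understood to enhance translation in transfected cells by counteracting the PKR response. The very short hit to the chicken β-actin promoter is probably an annotation artefact.

The associated work concerns how CaVβ subunits protect the CaV2.2 I-II loop from proteasomal degradation, so the construct presumably serves to co-express a fluorescently trackable β1b subunit with channel components in transfected mammalian cells.
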