Addgene plasmid #89893: pMT2 Beta1b GFP
Purpose: Mammalian expression of Beta1b GFP
Depositing lab: Annette Dolphin. Depositing organization: University College London. Publication: The CaVbeta Subunit Protects the I-II Loop of the Voltage-gated Calcium Channel CaV2.2 from Proteasomal Degradation but Not Oligoubiquitination. Page KM, Rothwell SW, Dolphin AC. J Biol Chem. 2016 Sep 23;291(39):20402-16. doi: 10.1074/jbc.M116.737270. Epub 2016 Aug 3. PubMed 27489103.
Backbone
  Vector backbone: pMT2
  Backbone size w/o insert (bp): 5129
  Vector type: Mammalian Expression
Growth in bacteria
  Bacterial resistance: Ampicillin, 100 μg/mL
  Growth temperature: 37°C
  Growth strain: DH5alpha
  Copy number: High Copy
Gene/Insert
  Gene/Insert name: Cacnb1 (alt name: Beta1b)
  Species: R. norvegicus (rat)
  Insert size (bp): 2662
  Mutation: GFP sequence inserted just before the Stop codon
  Entrez Gene: Cacnb1 (a.k.a. CAB1)
  Promoter: adenovirus major late promoter
  Tag / fusion protein: GFP (C terminal on insert)
  Cloning method: Restriction Enzyme; 5′ cloning site EcoRI (not destroyed); 3′ cloning site NotI (not destroyed)
  Sequencing primers: 5′ 5' agcttgaggtgtggcaggctt 3'; 3′ 5' ggtcgaaccatgatggcagc 3'
Terms and licenses: Academic/Nonprofit Terms; Industry Terms: Not Available to Industry
How to cite: pMT2 Beta1b GFP was a gift from Annette Dolphin (Addgene plasmid # 89893 ; http://n2t.net/addgene:89893 ; RRID:Addgene_89893)
